Addgene plasmid #198936: pGL0_23 [pSC101ts ORI]
Purpose: Level 0 part
Depositing lab: Charlie Gilbert & Nili Ostrov & Cultivarium Tools. Depositing organization: Cultivarium, Convergent Research. Publication: A scalable framework for high-throughput identification of functional origins of replication in non-model bacteria. Gilbert C, Brumwell SL, Crits-Christoph A, Kang SC, Martin-Moldes Z, Alsharif W, Esmurria A, Nguyen M-A, Lee HH, Ostrov N. bioRxiv 2023.05.19.541510 10.1101/2023.05.19.541510.
Backbone
  Vector backbone: pGLDV_17
  Vector type: Synthetic Biology
Growth in bacteria
  Bacterial resistance: Chloramphenicol, 25 μg/mL
  Growth temperature: 37°C
  Growth strain: E. coli Zymo 10B
  Copy number: High Copy
Gene/Insert
  Gene/Insert name: pSC101ts ORI
  Species: Salmonella sp.
  Cloning method: Unknown
Resource information
  A portion of this plasmid was derived from a plasmid made by: Eiichi Ohtsubo (Armstrong et al. 1984 https://doi.org/10.1016/0022-2836(84)90352-8)
Terms and licenses: Academic/Nonprofit Terms; Industry Terms: Not Available to Industry
How to cite: pGL0_23 [pSC101ts ORI] was a gift from Charlie Gilbert & Nili Ostrov & Cultivarium Tools (Addgene plasmid # 198936 ; http://n2t.net/addgene:198936 ; RRID:Addgene_198936)
