[The description below was written by a language model from this plasmid's Addgene catalogue record and pLannotate feature annotations shown in this document.]
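Description:
pGL0_23 [pSC101ts ORI] is a 4,049 nt Level 0 part plasmid from a modular synthetic-biology cloning toolkit, built on the pGLDV_17 backbone. It serves as an E. coli storage and donor vector for a single reusable part, the temperature-sensitive pSC101 replication module. The backbone is maintained by its own high-copy ColE1/pMB1/pUC-type origin and selected with chloramphenicol. Resistance comes from a chloramphenicol acetyltransferase (cat) gene driven by the cat promoter and followed by the phage lambda t0 terminator. A short lacZα fragment is also annotated next to the resistance cassette. It is probably left over from a screening cassette in the parent vector, although the record does not explain it. The cloning method is listed as unknown, and no assembly or restriction sites are annotated.

The part consists of the pSC101 ori, a low-copy origin that depends on its cognate initiator protein, followed on the same strand by the Rep101(Ts) coding sequence. This is a RepA variant carrying an A56V substitution that makes replication temperature-sensitive. The catalogue lists the species of origin as Salmonella sp. and notes that part of the plasmid derives from earlier work describing this mutant. Because the carrier plasmid has its own ColE1-type origin, it is recorded as high copy and grown at 37°C, regardless of the thermosensitivity of the pSC101 module.

The associated publication describes a scalable framework for high-throughput identification of functional origins of replication in non-model bacteria. This suggests the part is meant to be assembled into higher-level plasmids as one candidate origin for such testing, where its temperature sensitivity could also allow conditional plasmid maintenance.
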