Features (pLannotate 1.2.2; 7 found; start..end, strand, type, name):
    565..787     +  rep_origin     pSC101 ori: low-copy replication origin that requires the Rep101 protein
    835..1785    +  CDS            Rep101(Ts): temperature-sensitive version of the RepA protein needed for replication with the pSC101 origin (Armstrong et al., 1984); rep101 encoding an A56V mutation
   2281..2869    -  rep_origin     ori: high-copy-number ColE1/pMB1/pBR322/pUC origin of replication
   3002..3096    -  terminator     lambda t0 terminator: transcription terminator from phage lambda
   3117..3776    -  CDS            CmR: chloramphenicol acetyltransferase; cat; confers resistance to chloramphenicol
   3777..3879    -  promoter       cat promoter: promoter of the E. coli cat gene encoding chloramphenicol acetyltransferase
   3954..3997    -  CDS            lacZα (fragment): LacZα fragment of β-galactosidase; lacZ fragment
>Addgene plasmid #198936 | pGL0_23 [pSC101ts ORI] | addgene full sequence | sequence record 402922 | Addgene NGS Result
TAGCGTGCGAACAGCACGCTATTGTTGTATCATTACTCGCATCCATTCTCAGGCTGTCTCGTCTCGTCTC
CGAGGTCTCAGGAGGACCCCGTTGATGATACCGCTGCCTTACTGGGTGCATTAGCCAGTCTGAATGACCT
GTCACGGGATAATCCGAAGTGGTCAGACTGGAAAATCAGAGGGCAGGAACTGCTGAACAGCAAAAAGTCA
GATAGCACCACATAGCAGACCCGCCATAAAACGCCCTGAGAAGCCCGTGACGGGCTTTTCTTGTATTATG
GGTAGTTTCCTTGCATGAATCCATAAAAGGCGCCTGTAGTGCCATTTACCCCCATTCACTGCCAGAGCCG
TGAGCGCAGCGAACTGAATGTCACGAAAAAGACAGCGACTCAGGTGCCTGATGGTCGGAGACAAAAGGAA
TATTCAGCGATTTGCCCGATTGCGGCCGCAACCGAGCTTGCGAGGGTGCTACTTAAGCCTTTAGGGTTTT
AAGGTCTGTTTTGTAGAGGAGCAAACAGCGTTTGCGACATCCTTTTGTAATACTGCGGAACTGACTAAAG
TAGTGAGTTATACACAGGGCTGGGATCTATTCTTTTTATCTTTTTTTATTCTTTCTTTATTCTATAAATT
ATAACCACTTGAATATAAACAAAAAAAACACACAAAGGTCTAGCGGAATTTACAGAGGGTCTAGCAGAAT
TTACAAGTTTTCCAGCAAAGGTCTAGCAGAATTTACAGATACCCACAACTCAAAGGAAAAGGACTAGTAA
TTATCATTGACTAGCCCATCTCAATTGGTATAGTGATTAAAATCACCTAGACCAATTGAGATGTATGTCT
GAATTAGTTGTTTTCAAAGCAAATGAACTAGCGATTAGTCGCTATGACTTAACGGAGCATGAAACCAAGC
TAATTTTATGCTGTGTGGCACTACTCAACCCCACGATTGAAAACCCTACAAGGAAAGAACGGACGGTATC
GTTCACTTATAACCAATACGTTCAGATGATGAACATCAGTAGGGAAAATGCTTATGGTGTATTAGCTAAA
GCAACCAGAGAGCTGATGACGAGAACTGTGGAAATCAGGAATCCTTTGGTTAAAGGCTTTGAGATTTTCC
AGTGGACAAACTATGCCAAGTTCTCAAGCGAAAAATTAGAATTAGTTTTTAGTGAAGAGATATTGCCTTA
TCTTTTCCAGTTAAAAAAATTCATAAAATATAATCTGGAACATGTTAAGTCTTTTGAAAACAAATACTCT
ATGAGGATTTATGAGTGGTTATTAAAAGAACTAACACAAAAGAAAACTCACAAGGCAAATATAGAGATTA
GCCTTGATGAATTTAAGTTCATGTTAATGCTTGAAAATAACTACCATGAGTTTAAAAGGCTTAACCAATG
GGTTTTGAAACCAATAAGTAAAGATTTAAACACTTACAGCAATATGAAATTGGTGGTTGATAAGCGAGGC
CGCCCGACTGATACGTTGATTTTCCAAGTTGAACTAGATAGACAAATGGATCTCGTAACCGAACTTGAGA
ACAACCAGATAAAAATGAATGGTGACAAAATACCAACAACCATTACATCAGATTCCTACCTACATAACGG
ACTAAGAAAAACACTACACGATGCTTTAACTGCAAAAATTCAGCTCACCAGTTTTGAGGCAAAATTTTTG
AGTGACATGCAAAGTAAGTATGATCTCAATGGTTCGTTCTCATGGCTCACGCAAAAACAACGAACCACAC
TAGAGAACATACTGGCTAAATACGGAAGGATCTGAGGTTCTTATGGCTCTTGTATCTATCAGTGAAGCAT
CAAGACTAACACGCTTGAGACCACCCCAGGATACATAGATTACCACAACTCCGAGCCCTTCCACCTAGCG
TGCTAACCACGCACGCTATTGTTGTATCCCATATAATGCAATCGTAGTCTACCTGACTGTACTTAGAAAT
GTGGCTTCGCCTTTGCCCACGCACCTGATCGCTCCTCGTTTGCTTTTAAGGACCGGACGAACCACAGAGC
ATTAGAAGGCTAGGTGGAGGCTCAGTGATGATAAGTCTGCGATGGTGGATGCATGTGTCATGGTCATAGC
TGTTTCCTGTGTGAAATTGTTATCCGCTCAGAGGGCACAATCCTATTCCGCGCTATCCGACAATCTCCAA
GACATTAGGTGGAGTTCAGTTCGGCGTATGGCATATGTCGCTGGAAAGAACATGTGAGCAAAAGGCCAGC
AAAAGGCCAGGAACCGTAAAAAGGCCGCGTTGCTGGCGTTTTTCCATAGGCTCCGCCCCCCTGACGAGCA
TCACAAAAATCGACGCTCAAGTCAGAGGTGGCGAAACCCGACAGGACTATAAAGATACCAGGCGTTTCCC
CCTGGAAGCTCCCTCGTGCGCTCTCCTGTTCCGACCCTGCCGCTTACCGGATACCTGTCCGCCTTTCTCC
CTTCGGGAAGCGTGGCGCTTTCTCATAGCTCACGCTGTAGGTATCTCAGTTCGGTGTAGGTCGTTCGCTC
CAAGCTGGGCTGTGTGCACGAACCCCCCGTTCAGCCCGACCGCTGCGCCTTATCCGGTAACTATCGTCTT
GAGTCCAACCCGGTAAGACACGACTTATCGCCACTGGCAGCAGCCACTGGTAACAGGATTAGCAGAGCGA
GGTATGTAGGCGGTGCTACAGAGTTCTTGAAGTGGTGGCCTAACTACGGCTACACTAGAAGAACAGTATT
TGGTATCTGCGCTCTGCTGAAGCCAGTTACCTTCGGAAAAAGAGTTGGTAGCTCTTGATCCGGCAAACAA
ACCACCGCTGGTAGCGGTGGTTTTTTTGTTTGCAAGCAGCAGATTACGCGCAGAAAAAAAGGATCTCAAG
AAGATCCTTTGATCTTTTCTACGGGGTCTGACGCTCTATTCAACAAAGCCGCCGTCCCGTCAAGTCAGCG
TAAATGGGTAGGGGGCTTCAAATCGTCCCCCCATACGATATAAGTTGTTACTAGTGCTTGGATTCTCACC
AATAAAAAACGCCCGGCGGCAACCGAGCGTTCTGAACAAATCCAGATGGAGTTCTGAGGTCATTACTGGA
TCTATCAACAGGAGTCCAAGCGAGCTCGATATCAAATTACGCCCCGCCCTGCCACTCATCGCAGTACTGT
TGTAATTCATTAAGCATTCTGCCGACATGGAAGCCATCACAAACGGCATGATGAACCTGAATCGCCAGCG
GCATCAGCGCCTTGTCGCCTTGCGTATAATATTTGCCCATGGTGAAAACGGGGGCGAAGAAGTTGTCCAT
ATTGGCCACGTTTAAATCAAAACTGGTGAAACTCACCCAGGGATTGGCTGAGACGAAAAACATATTCTCA
ATAAACCCTTTAGGGAAATAGGCCAGGTTTTCACCGTAACACGCCACATCTTGCGAATATATGTGTAGAA
ACTGCCGGAAATCGTCGTGGTATTCACTCCAGAGCGATGAAAACGTTTCAGTTTGCTCATGGAAAACGGT
GTAACAAGGGTGAACACTATCCCATATCACCAGCTCACCGTCTTTCATTGCCATACGAAATTCCGGATGA
GCATTCATCAGGCGGGCAAGAATGTGAATAAAGGCCGGATAAAACTTGTGCTTATTTTTCTTTACGGTCT
TTAAAAAGGCCGTAATATCCAGCTGAACGGTCTGGTTATAGGTACATTGAGCAACTGACTGAAATGCCTC
AAAATGTTCTTTACGATGCCATTGGGATATATCAACGGTGGTATATCCAGTGATTTTTTTCTCCATTTTA
GCTTCCTTAGCTCCTGAAAATCTCGATAACTCAAAAAATACGCCCGGTAGTGATCTTATTTCATTATGGT
GAAAGTTGGAACCTCTTACGTGCCGATCAACGTCTCATTGATACCTGAAACAAAACCCATCGTACGGCCA
AGGAAGTCTCCAATAACTGTGATCCACCACAAGCGCCAGGGTTTTCCCAGTCACGACGTTGTAAAACGAC
GGCCAGTCATGCATAATCCGCACGCATCTGGAATAAGGAAGTGCCATTCCGCCTGACCT
